>Addgene plasmid #154058 | pNB1-LOX | addgene full sequence | sequence record 313109 | Addgene NGS Result
GATCCCGTCTGCGGAACGGCTAGAGCCATCCCAGGATTCCCCAAAGAGAAACACTGGCAAGTTAGCAATC
AGAACGTGTCTGACGTACAGGTCGCATCCGTGTACGAACGCTAGCAGCACGGATCTAACACAAACACGGA
TCTAACACAAACATGAACAGAAGTAGAACTACCGGGCCCTAACCATGGACCGGAACGCCGATCTAGAGAA
GGTAGAGAGGGGGGGGGGGGAGGACGAGCGGCGTACCTTGAAGCGGAGGTGCCGACGGGTGGATTTGGGG
GAGATCTGGTTGTGTGTGTGTGCGCTCCGAACAACACGAGGTTGGGGAAAGAGGGTGTGGAGGGGGTGTC
TATTTATTACGGCGGGCGAGGAAGGGAAAGCGAAGGAGCGGTGGGAAAGGAATCCCCCGTAGCTGCCGTG
CCGTGAGAGGAGGAGGAGGCCGCCTGCCGTGCCGGCTCACGTCTGCCGCTCCGCCACGCAATTTCTGGAT
GCCGACAGCGGAGCAAGTCCAACGGTGGAGCGGAACTCTCGAGAGGGGTCCAGAGGCAGCGACAGAGATG
CCGTGCCGTCTGCTTCGCTTGGCCCGACGCGACGCTGCTGGTTCGCTGGTTGGTGTCCGTTAGACTCGTC
GACGGCGTTTAACAGGCTGGCATTATCTACTCGAAACAAGAAAAATGTTTCCTTAGTTTTTTTAATTTCT
TAAAGGGTATTTGTTTAATTTTTAGTCACTTTATTTTATTCTATTTTATATCTAAATTATTAAATAAAAA
AACTAAAATAGAGTTTTAGTTTTCTTAATTTAGAGGCTAAAATAGAATAAAATAGATGTACTAAAAAAAT
TAGTCTATAAAAACCATTAACCCTAAACCCTAAATGGATGTACTAATAAAATGGATGAAGTATTATATAG
GTGAAGCTATTTGCAAAAAAAAAGGAGAACACATGCACACTAAAAAGATAAAACTGTAGAGTCCTGTTGT
CAAAATACTCAATTGTCCTTTAGACCATGTCTAACTGTTCATTTATATGATTCTCTAAAACACTGATATT
ATTGTAGTACTATAGATTATATTATTCGTAGAGTAAAGTTTAAATATATGTATAAAGATAGATAAACTGC
ACTTCAAACAAGTGTGACAAAAAAAATATGTGGTAATTTTTTATAACTTAGACATGCAATGCTCATTATC
TCTAGAGAGGGGCACGACCGGGTCACGCTGCACCTCCGAGCTCGAATTCTAGTTTGTCTTCACAGAGTGG
GGCCCACTGCATCCACCCCAGTACATTAAAAACGTCCGCAATGTGTTATTAAGTTGTCTAAGCGTCAATT
TGTTTACACCACAATATATCCTGCCACCAGCCAGCCAACAGCTCCCCGACCGGCAGCTCGGCACAAAATC
ACCACTCGATACAGGCAGCCCATCAGTCAGATCAGGATCTCCTTTGCGACGCTCACCGGGCTGGTTGCCC
TCGCCGCTGGGCTGGCGGCCGTCTATGGCCCTGCAAACGCGCCAGAAACGCCGTCGAAGCCGTGTGCGAG
ACACCGCGGCCGCCGGCGTTGTGGATACCTCGCGGAAAACTTGGCCCTCACTGACAGATGAGGGGCGGAC
GTTGACACTTGAGGGGCCGACTCACCCGGCGCGGCGTTGACAGATGAGGGGCAGGCTCGATTTCGGCCGG
CGACGTGGAGCTGGCCAGCCTCGCAAATCGGCGAAAACGCCTGATTTTACGCGAGTTTCCCACAGATGAT
GTGGACAAGCCTGGGGATAAGTGCCCTGCGGTATTGACACTTGAGGGGCGCGACTACTGACAGATGAGGG
GCGCGATCCTTGACACTTGAGGGGCAGAGTGCTGACAGATGAGGGGCGCACCTATTGACATTTGAGGGGC
TGTCCACAGGCAGAAAATCCAGCATTTGCAAGGGTTTCCGCCCGTTTTTCGGCCACCGCTAACCTGTCTT
TTAACCTGCTTTTAAACCAATATTTATAAACCTTGTTTTTAACCAGGGCTGCGCCCTGTGCGCGTGACCG
CGCACGCCGAAGGGGGGTGCCCCCCCTTCTCGAACCCTCCCGGCCCGCTAACGCGGGCCTCCCATCCCCC
CAGGGGCTGCGCCCCTCGGCCGCGAACGGCCTCACCCCAAAAATGGCAGCGCTGGCCAATTCGTGCGCGG
AACCCCTATTTGTTTATTTTTCTAAATACATTCAAATATGTATCCGCTCATGAGACAATAACCTTGATAA
ATGCTTCAATAATATTGAAAAAGGAAGAGTATGAGTATTCAACATTTCCGTGTCGCCCTTATTCCCTTTT
TTGCGGCATTTTGCCTTCCTGTTTTTGCTCACCCAGAAACGCTGGTGAAAGTAAAAGATGCTGAAGATCA
GTTGGGTGCACGAGTGGGTTACATCGAACTGGATCTCAACAGCGGTAAGATCCTTGAGAGTTTTCGCCCC
GAAGAACGTTTTCCAATGATGAGCACTTTTAAAGTTCTGCTATGTGGCGCGGTATTATCCCGTATTGACG
CCGGGCAAGAGCAACTCGGTCGCCGCATACACTATTCTCAGAATGACTTGGTTGAGTACTCACCAGTCAC
AGAAAAGCATCTTACGGATGGCATGACAGTAAGAGAATTATGCAGTGCTGCCATAACCATGAGTGATAAC
ACTGCGGCCAACTTACTTCTGACAACGATCGGAGGACCGAAGGAGCTAACCGCTTTTTTGCACAACATGG
GGGATCATGTAACTCGCCTTGATCGTTGGGAACCGGAGCTGAATGAAGCCATACCAAACGACGAGCGTGA
CACCACGATGCCTGTAGCAATGGCAACAACGTTGCGCAAACTATTAACTGGCGAACTACTTACTCTAGCT
TCCCGGCAACAATTAATAGACTGGATGGAGGCGGATAAAGTTGCAGGACCACTTCTGCGCTCGGCCCTTC
CGGCTGGCTGGTTTATTGCTGATAAATCTGGAGCCGGTGAGCGTGGTTCTCGCGGTATCATTGCAGCACT
GGGGCCAGATGGTAAGCCCTCCCGTATCGTAGTTATCTACACGACGGGGAGTCAGGCAACTATGGATGAA
CGAAATAGACAGATCGCTGAGATAGGTGCCTCACTGATTAAGCATTGGTAACTGTCAGACCAAGTTTACT
CATATATACTTTAGATTGATTTAAAACTTCATTTTTAATTTAAAAGGATCTAGGTGAAGATCCTTTTTGA
TAATCTCATGACCAAAATCCCTTAACGTGAGTTTTCGTTCCACTGAGCGTCAGACCCCGTAGAAAAGATC
AAAGGATCTTCTTGAGATCCTTTTTTTCTGCGCGTAATCTGCTGCTTGCAAACAAAAAAACCACCGCTAC
CAGCGGTGGTTTGTTTGCCGGATCAAGAGCTACCAACTCTTTTTCCGAAGGTAACTGGCTTCAGCAGAGC
GCAGATACCAAATACTGTTCTTCTAGTGTAGCCGTAGTTAGGCCACCACTTCAAGAACTCTGTAGCACCG
CCTACATACCTCGCTCTGCTAATCCTGTTACCAGTGGCTGCTGCCAGTGGCGATAAGTCGTGTCTTACCG
GGTTGGACTCAAGACGATAGTTACCGGATAAGGCGCAGCGGTCGGGCTGAACGGGGGGTTCGTGCACACA
GCCCAGCTTGGAGCGAACGACCTACACCGAACTGAGATACCTACAGCGTGAGCTATGAGAAAGCGCCACG
CTTCCCGAAGGGAGAAAGGCGGACAGGTATCCGGTAAGCGGCAGGGTCGGAACAGGAGAGCGCACGAGGG
AGCTTCCAGGGGGAAACGCCTGGTATCTTTATAGTCCTGTCGGGTTTCGCCACCTCTGACTTGAGCGTCG
ATTTTTGTGATGCTCGTCAGGGGGGCGGAGCCTATGGAAAAACGCCAGCAACGCGGCCTTTTTACGGTTC
CTGGCAGATCCTAGATGTGGCGCAACGATGCCGGCGACAAGCAGGAGCGCACCGACTTCTTCCGCATCAA
GTGTTTTGGCTCTCAGGCCGAGGCCCACGGCAAGTATTTGGGCAAGGGGTCGCTGGTATTCGTGCAGGGC
AAGATTCGGAATACCAAGTACGAGAAGGACGGCCAGACGGTCTACGGGACCGACTTCATTGCCGATAAGG
TGGATTATCTGGACACCAAGGCACCAGGCGGGTCAAATCAGGAATAAGGGCACATTGCCCCGGCGTGAGT
CGGGGCAATCCCGCAAGGAGGGTGAATGAATCGGACGTTTGACCGGAAGGCATACAGGCAAGAACTGATC
GACGCGGGGTTTTCCGCCGAGGATGCCGAAACCATCGCAAGCCGCACCGTCATGCGTGCGCCCCGCGAAA
CCTTCCAGTCCGTCGGCTCGATGGTCCAGCAAGCTACGGCCAAGATCGAGCGCGACAGCGTGCAACTGGC
TCCCCCTGCCCTGCCCGCGCCATCGGCCGCCGTGGAGCGTTCGCGTCGTCTTGAACAGGAGGCGGCAGGT
TTGGCGAAGTCGATGACCATCGACACGCGAGGAACTATGACGACCAAGAAGCGAAAAACCGCCGGCGAGG
ACCTGGCAAAACAGGTCAGCGAGGCCAAGCAGGCCGCGTTGCTGAAACACACGAAGCAGCAGATCAAGGA
AATGCAGCTTTCCTTGTTCGATATTGCGCCGTGGCCGGACACGATGCGAGCGATGCCAAACGACACGGCC
CGCTCTGCCCTGTTCACCACGCGCAACAAGAAAATCCCGCGCGAGGCGCTGCAAAACAAGGTCATTTTCC
ACGTCAACAAGGACGTGAAGATCACCTACACCGGCGTCGAGCTGCGGGCCGACGATGACGAACTGGTGTG
GCAGCAGGTGTTGGAGTACGCGAAGCGCACCCCTATCGGCGAGCCGATCACCTTCACGTTCTACGAGCTT
TGCCAGGACCTGGGCTGGTCGATCAATGGCCGGTATTACACGAAGGCCGAGGAATGCCTGTCGCGCCTAC
AGGCGACGGCGATGGGCTTCACGTCCGACCGCGTTGGGCACCTGGAATCGGTGTCGCTGCTGCACCGCTT
CCGCGTCCTGGACCGTGGCAAGAAAACGTCCCGTTGCCAGGTCCTGATCGACGAGGAAATCGTCGTGCTG
TTTGCTGGCGACCACTACACGAAATTCATATGGGAGAAGTACCGCAAGCTGTCGCCGACGGCCCGACGGA
TGTTCGACTATTTCAGCTCGCACCGGGAGCCGTACCCGCTCAAGCTGGAAACCTTCCGCCTCATGTGCGG
ATCGGATTCCACCCGCGTGAAGAAGTGGCGCGAGCAGGTCGGCGAAGCCTGCGAAGAGTTGCGAGGCAGC
GGCCTGGTGGAACACGCCTGGGTCAATGATGACCTGGTGCATTGCAAACGCTAGGGCCTTGTGGGGTCAG
TTCCGGCTGGGGGTTCAGCAGCCAGCGCCTGATCTGGGGAACCCTGTGGTTGGCATGCACATACAAATGG
ACGAACGGATAAACCTTTTCACGCCCTTTTAAATATCCGATTATTCTAATAAACGCTCTTTTCTCTTAGG
TTTACCCGCCAATATATCCTGTCAAACACTGATAGTTTAAACCACTTCGTGCAGAAGACAAGTAAAGCGT
CGATCTAGTAACATAGATGACACCGCGCGCGATAATTTATCCTAGTTTGCGCGCTATATTTTGTTTTCTA
TCGCGTATTAAATGTATAATTGCGGGACTCTAATCATAAAAACCCATCTCATAAATAACGTCATGCATTA
CATGTTAATTATTACATGCTTAACGTAATTCAACAGAAATTATATGATAATCATCGCAAGACCGGCAACA
GGATTCAATCTTAAGAAACTTTATTGCCAAATGTTTGAACGATCTGCTTGACAAGCTCAGGGATTCCAGT
TCACGCCGGATATTTGAACGGGATGCTGGAATCCAGAGGTGGCGGCGGCGGCTTCTGGCACCAGCGGAGC
GCCGAGGATGACATGCTGCTGATGGTACGTCCCGTCTTGCACGGGAAGATAGGTAGACATGGCGTTCACC
GCATTGCCTCCACCGTTGTCCACTGCGCCAGCCATGTCGGCCGTCGATGACAGCGACATATTGCCGACGT
TTCTGCTCCTGTTAAACCCAGGAAAATTCCTTGCCTGTGGGAGGATGCCGACTGGTGACGCATCGAGCCA
GTTGAACGGGGTCGACGATGACGGGGCGAGAAACTGTTTGGTCGGAGCCGGGCTTGCCCTCGCCGCCGCT
GCTAGGTGGCTCAGCGAGGTGGCGCCCGCCGAGAGGCCGGCGTCGTCTGCTGTGAACAGGCCGTCCAGGA
AATGGCTGTCCTGATGATGGAGCAGTGAAGGTGAAGCGTAGTTGCTGCCATGCGCACCTGCACCGGTCAT
GCCCGCCGTGGCATAGAGCGGGTACGCGGTGACCGCGTCCTCCACGGAGTCCTCGCACTCCGTGTTCCTC
TGCTGATCGCCGGCCGCGGCCTTGTTGATCTTCTTGTAGATGCGGCACAGCACCCAGTCGTCCAACTTCA
TCAACCATCAACAATACCCTAATTAAGCTGGAGAGCAATTAAATACTGCTAGACCGTGCGATCGACACGT
GTACGTACCCTGAGAGAGGCAGCAGCCCTGCTCCCGCCGGTCACCGGCGGCGGTCGGTTGGTGGCGGTGG
TGGAGCCAGATGCGTCGGTGAGGCGGTACTCGTGCATGATCCAGTTGGTTTTGAGGCCCTTGGGCGGCTT
CCCGCGGTAGAACACGAGCGCCTTCTTGACGCCGAGCTTCTCCCGGACCAGGCCGCACCCCGTCCCCGAG
GCCAGGATAGGCTTGTCCGTGCCGGTGGCCTTCCAGTACCCCGACGTCGCCGCCCGGTTCGGCCGCGCGC
CGTTGGGGTACTTGCGGTCGCGCGGGCTGAAGAAGTACCACTCCTGCTCCCCGATGGTCGCCTTCTCTGA
TGGATCCGGATCCCGAGCGCATGAACAAGCACGACAGGATCACATACATAAACCATCTACACACATGTGT
ACTGGAAGAATATAAAAATACTACTTGTGCACAGGAGTATAAGCATGAGATGGATGGATTATTCGATTAT
TTAATTGCACCTAAAATTTGCGGCGCTTGATAAAGTAAGCACGGCCGGCCGACGAGATAGACATAACATA
CCGGGGAGCTCCCATGGGTCGAACTTGTAGAGATCCACCTCGGCGATGATGTTGACGGGGAGCGGCGCCT
TGTCGGCCTTCTTCTTGAGGTAGTGCACCACCAGCTCCTCGTCCGTCGGGTGGAACCGGAAGCCCGGCGG
GAGCTCCGGCGCCGAGCCCCGCTGCGGAGGCGGCGGCTGATGCTGATGGTGATACCGCGTTGCTTTTTGC
GCCGAGCCGGAAGATGAGTCGGAGCTGCCCATTCAACCCTTAATATAACTTCGTATAATGTATGCTATAC
GAAGTTATTAGGTCAGCGTCGATCTAGTAACATAGATGACACCGCGCGCGATAATTTATCCTAGTTTGCG
CGCTATATTTTGTTTTCTATCGCGTATTAAATGTATAATTGCGGGACTCTAATCATAAAAACCCATCTCA
TAAATAACGTCATGCATTACATGTTAATTATTACATGCTTAACGTAATTCAACAGAAATTATATGATAAT
CATCGCAAGACCGGCAACAGGATTCAATCTTAAGAAACTTTATTGCCAAATGTTTGAACGATCTGCTTGA
CAAGCTCATTGTTTGCCTCCCTGCTGCGGTTTTTCACCGAAGTTCATGCCAGTCCAGCGTTTTTGCAGCA
GAAAAGCCGCCGACTTCGGTTTGCGGTCGCGAGTGAAGATCCCTTTCTTGTTACCGCCAACGCGCAATAT
GCCTTGCGAGGTCGCAAAATCGGCGAAATTCCATACCTGTTCACCGACGACGGCGCTGACGCGATCAAAG
ACGCGGTGATACATATCCAGCCATGCACACTGATACTCTTCACTCCACATGTCGGTGTACATTGAGTGCA
GCCCGGCTAACGTATCCACGCCGTATTCGGTGATGATAATCGGCTGATGCAGTTTCTCCTGCCAGGCCAG
AAGTTCTTTTTCCAGTACCTTCTCTGCCGTTTCCAAATCGCCGCTTTGGACATACCATCCGTAATAACGG
TTCAGGCACAGCACATCAAAGAGATCGCTGATGGTATCGGTGTGAGCGTCGCAGAACATTACATTGACGC
AGGTGATCGGACGCGTCGGGTCGAGTTTACGCGTTGCTTCCGCCAGTGGCGCGAAATATTCCCGTGCACC
TTGCGGACGGGTATCCGGTTCGTTGGCAATACTCCACATCACCACGCTTGGGTGGTTTTTGTCACGCGCT
ATCAGCTCTTTAATCGCCTGTAAGTGCGCTTGCTGAGTTTCCCCGTTGACTGCCTCTTCGCTGTACAGTT
CTTTCGGCTTGTTGCCCGCTTCGAAACCAATGCCTAAAGAGAGGTTAAAGCCGACAGCAGCAGTTTCATC
AATCACCACGATGCCATGTTCATCTGCCCAGTCGAGCATCTCTTCAGCGTAAGGGTAATGCGAGGTACGG
TAGGAGTTGGCCCCAATCCAGTCCATTAATGCGTGGTCGTGCACCATCAGCACGTTATCGAATCCTTTGC
CACGCAAGTCCGCATCTTCATGACGACCAAAGCCAGTAAAGTAGAACGGTTTGTGGTTAATCAGGAACTG
TTCGCCCTTCACTGCCACTGACCGGATGCCGACGCGAAGCGGGTAGATATCACACTCTGTCTGGCTTTTG
GCTGTGACGCACAGTTCATAGAGATAACCTTCACCCGGTTGCCAGAGGTGCGGATTCACCACTTGCAAAG
TCCCGCTAGTGCCTTGTCCAGTTGCAACCACCTGTTGATCCGCATCACGCAGTTCAACGCTGACATCACC
ATTGGCCACCACCTGTAAGGGGAAAAAAATTGACAAAAAGCAAAGGTCAAGCAAATGTATGGAAATATAA
AATTTCACACAGTATCTCTTAAGTTACACGTTGAAGCATGAAGTACCTGCCAGTCAACAGACGCGTGGTT
ACAGTCTTGCGCGACATGCGTCACCACGGTGATATCGTCCACCCAGGTGTTCGGCGTGGTGTAGAGCATT
ACGCTGCGATGGATTCCGGCATAGTTAAAGAAATCATGGAAGTAAGACTGCTTTTTCTTGCCGTTTTCGT
CGGTAATCACCATTCCCGGCGGGATAGTCTGCCAGTTCAGTTCGTTGTTCACACAAACGGTGATACGTAC
ACTTTTCCCGGCAATAACATACGGCGTGACATCGGCTTCAAATGGCGTATAGCCGCCCTGATGCTCCATC
ACTTCCTGATTATTGACCCACACTTTGCCGTAATGAGTGACCGCATCGAAACGCAGCACGATACGCTGGC
CTGCCCAACCTGAAAAAAGATTATTAGCGTCAGTACAAATAGTATACTTCAAAAAATTAAAAATACAGAC
CAAAAAAGAGAGAGTAAGACTTACCTTTCGGTATAAAGACTTCGCGCTGATACCAGACGTTGCCCGCATA
ATTACGAATATCTGCATCGGCGAACTGATCGTTAAAACTGCCTGGCACAGCAATTGCCCGGCTTTCTTGT
AACGCGCTTTCCCACCAACGCTGATCAATTCCACAGTTTTCGCGATCCAGACTGAATGCCCACAGGCCGT
CGAGTTTTTTGATTTCACGGGTTGGGGTTTCTACAGGACGTAACATAAGGGACTGACCCATTCAACCCTT
AATATAACTTCGTATAATGTATGCTATACGAAGTTATTAGGTCAGTACCTGCAGAAGTAACACCAAACAA
CAGGGTGAGCATCGACAAAAGAAACAGTACCAAGCAAATAAATAGCGTATGAAGGCAGGGCTAAAAAAAT
CCACATATAGCTGCTGCATATGCCATCATCCAAGTATATCAAGATCAAAATAATTATAAAACATACTTGT
TTATTATAATAGATAGGTACTCAAGGTTAGAGCATATGAATAGATGCTGCATATGCCATCATGTATATGC
ATCAGTAAAACCCACATCAACATGTATACCTATCCTAGATCGATATTTCCATCCATCTTAAACTCGTAAC
TATGAAGATGTATGACACACACATACAGTTCCAAAATTAATAAATACACCAGGTAGTTTGAAACAGTATT
CTACTCCGATCTAGAACGAATGAACGACCGCCCAACCACACCACATCATCACAACCAAGCGAACAAAAAG
CATCTCTGTATATGCATCAGTAAAACCCGCATCAACATGTATACCTATCCTAGATCGATATTTCCATCCA
TCATCTTCAATTCGTAACTATGAATATGTATGGCACACACATACAGATCCAAAATTAATAAATCCACCAG
GTAGTTTGAAACAGAATTCTACTCCGATCTAGAACGACCGCCCAACCAGACCACATCATCACAACCAAGA
CAAAAAAAAGCATGAAAAGATGACCCGACAAACAAGTGCACGGCATATATTGAAATAAAGGAAAAGGGCA
AACCAAACCCTATGCAACGAAACAAAAAAAATCATGAAATC
Features (pLannotate 1.2.2; 19 found; start..end, strand, type, name):
   1332..1356    -  misc_feature   LB T-DNA repeat: left border repeat from nopaline C58 T-DNA
   1448..2079    +  rep_origin     oriV: incP origin of replication
   2166..2270    +  promoter       AmpR promoter: bla
   2271..3131    +  CDS            AmpR: β-lactamase; bla; confers resistance to ampicillin, carbenicillin, and related antibiotics
   3302..3890    +  rep_origin     ori: high-copy-number ColE1/pMB1/pBR322/pUC origin of replication
   4226..5371    +  CDS            trfA: TRFA_ECOLX - Experimental evidence at protein level: Swiss-Prot protein existence level 1. Also involved in plasmid copy number control, promoting intermolecular coupling of protein bound iterons at oriV, which inhibits replication initiation. From Escherichia coli.
   5398..5418    +  CDS            TetR (fragment): tetracycline resistance regulatory protein; tetR
   5530..5554    -  misc_feature   RB T-DNA repeat: right border repeat from nopaline C58 T-DNA
   5602..5854    -  terminator     NOS terminator: nopaline synthase terminator and poly(A) signal
   5870..6511    -  CDS            NAM-A1 (fragment): NAMA1_TRITD - Experimental evidence at transcript level: Swiss-Prot protein existence level 2. Transcription factor of the NAC family associated with the grain protein content (GPC). Accelerates senescence and increases nutrient remobilization from leaves to developing grains. The tetraploid cultivated wheat (T.durum) contains one additional gene coding for a functional protein (NAM-B2) and one extra pseudogene (NAM- B1) (PubMed:17124321). From Triticum turgidum subsp. durum (Durum wheat) (Triticum durum).
   6637..6942    -  CDS            NAC032 (fragment): NAC32_ARATH - Also known as NAC32 From Arabidopsis thaliana (Mouse-ear cress).
   7119..7283    -  CDS            NAC067 (fragment): NAC67_ORYSJ - Also known as NAC3 From Oryza sativa subsp. japonica (Rice).
   7395..7428    -  protein_bind   loxP: Cre-mediated recombination occurs in the 8-bp core sequence (GCATACAT). Cre recombinase
   7441..7693    -  terminator     NOS terminator: nopaline synthase terminator and poly(A) signal
   7706..8905    -  CDS            GUS (fragment): β-glucuronidase; uidA (or gusA) from E. coli
   9005..9391    -  CDS            GUS (fragment): β-glucuronidase; uidA (or gusA) from E. coli
   9473..9706    -  CDS            GUS (fragment): β-glucuronidase; uidA (or gusA) from E. coli
   9734..9767    -  protein_bind   loxP: Cre-mediated recombination occurs in the 8-bp core sequence (GCATACAT). Cre recombinase
   9779..1223    -  promoter       Ubi promoter (across the origin): maize polyubiquitin gene promoter
