[The description below was written by a language model from this plasmid's Addgene catalogue record and pLannotate feature annotations shown in this document.]
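Description:
pNB1-LOX is a Level 1, Position 3 Golden Gate (MoClo-type) module built in the pICH47751 backbone, about 10.5 kb in total, carrying a Cre-switchable transcription unit intended for cereal transformation. It is maintained at high copy in E. coli under ampicillin selection. The feature table shows the AmpR cassette with its bla promoter and a ColE1/pUC-type origin, together with the broad-host-range incP oriV and its trfA replication initiator. Nopaline-type left and right T-DNA border repeats flank the insert. The cassette was inserted through BsaI sites that were destroyed during assembly, as expected for a Level 1 part destined for further assembly into a multigene construct.

The 6.2 kb payload reads ZmUbi promoter and 5′UTR, loxP, GUS, nos terminator, loxP, NAM-B1, nos terminator, and lies on the reverse strand in the sequence record. In the unrecombined state the maize polyubiquitin promoter drives the E. coli β-glucuronidase reporter, and the first nos terminator stops transcription before NAM-B1. Cre recombinase excises the GUS-terminator block between the two loxP sites, placing NAM-B1 directly under ZmUbi, so loss of GUS staining marks cells in which the gene has been switched on. GUS is annotated as three fragments separated by gaps, which may reflect introns, though the record does not say so.

NAM-B1 is a wheat NAC transcription factor associated with senescence and grain protein content. Its three annotated pieces, matched to NAC homologues, fit the genomic version described: exons from Triticum turgidum ssp. dicoccoides and introns from the non-functional Chinese Spring copy, with one BbsI site silently removed. The associated publication describes a heat-shock inducible expression system for cereals. The Cre source is not part of this plasmid.
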