Addgene plasmid #154058: pNB1-LOX
Purpose: Level 1, Position 3 Golden Gate vector. ZmUbi-5'UTR:loxP-GUS-nosT-loxP-NAM-B1-nosT
Depositing lab: Cristobal Uauy. Depositing organization: John Innes Centre. Publication: A heat-shock inducible system for flexible gene expression in cereals. Harrington SA, Backhaus AE, Fox S, Rogers C, Borrill P, Uauy C, Richardson A. Plant Methods. 2020 Oct 14;16:137. doi: 10.1186/s13007-020-00677-3. eCollection 2020. PubMed 33072173.
Backbone
  Vector backbone: pICH47751
  Backbone size w/o insert (bp): 4356
  Total vector size (bp): 10545
  Vector type: Bacterial Expression, Synthetic Biology
Growth in bacteria
  Bacterial resistance: Ampicillin, 100 μg/mL
  Growth temperature: 37°C
  Growth strain: DH5alpha
  Copy number: High Copy
Gene/Insert
  Gene/Insert name: LoxP-flanked GUS and TtNAM-B1 (alt name: ZmUbi::loxP-GUS-nosT-loxP-NAM-B1-nosT)
  Species: Triticum turgidum ssp. dicoccoides (NAM-B1) and Escherichia coli (GUS)
  Insert size (bp): 6169
  Mutation: The TtNAM-B1 gene sequence was domesticated to remove any BbsI or BsaI sites. One BbsI site was identified and was domesticated from “GTCTTC” to “ATCGTC”, removing the enzyme cut site but retaining the correct amino acid sequence. The exonic sequence is based on the sequence of NAM-B1 from T. turgidum ssp. dicoccoides, while the intronic sequence is taken from the non-functional copy of NAM-B1 present in Chinese Spring.
  GenBank ID: DQ869673.1
  Promoter: ZmUbi
  Cloning method: Restriction Enzyme; 5′ cloning site BsaI (destroyed during cloning); 3′ cloning site BsaI (destroyed during cloning)
  Sequencing primers: 5′ CTGGTGGCAGGATATATTGTGGTG; 3′ GAACCCTGTGGTTGGCATGCACATAC
Resource information
  A portion of this plasmid was derived from a plasmid made by: The promoter sequence and 5' UTR are derived from pICSL12009, the GUS coding sequence is derived from pICH7511, both shared by Nicola Patron. The LoxP sites are derived from the ENSA construct EC10161.
Terms and licenses: Academic/Nonprofit Terms; Industry Terms: Not Available to Industry
How to cite: pNB1-LOX was a gift from Cristobal Uauy (Addgene plasmid # 154058 ; http://n2t.net/addgene:154058 ; RRID:Addgene_154058)
